>Addgene plasmid #158434 | pMH-06 | addgene full sequence | sequence record 313773 | Addgene NGS Result
CCAATTGTCCATATTGCATCAGACATTGCCGTCACTGCGTCTTTTACTGGCTCTTCTCGCTAACCAAACC
GGTAACCCCGCTTATTAAAAGCATTCTGTAACAAAGCGGGACCAAAGCCATGACAAAAACGCGTAACAAA
AGTGTCTATAATCACGGCAGAAAAGTCCACATTGATTATTTGCACGGCGTCACACTTTGCTATGCCATAG
CATTTTTATCCATAAGATTAGCGGATCCTACCTGACGCTTTTTATCGCAACTCTCTACTGTTTCTCCATA
CCCGTTTTTTTGGGCTAGCGAATTCGAGCTCGGTACCCGAAGGATGATGTCGTGCTTATCTTATTAGGTT
ACCTGGTTGTTCTCGGTACAGTTTTCGGCGGTTATTTGATGACCGGTGGAAGCCTTGGAGCACTCTATCA
ACCCGCTGAACTGGTGATTATTGCCGGTGCAGGGATTGGGTCGTTTATCGTCGGCAATAATGGCAAAGCG
ATTAAAGGCACGCTGAAGGCGCTGCCGTTGCTGTTTCGTCGCTCCAAATACACCAAAGCAATGTATATGG
ATCTGCTGGCTCTGCTTTATCGGTTGATGGCGAAATCGCGGCAGATGGGGATGTTTTCGCTGGAACGTGA
TATTGAAAATCCCCGTGAGAGCGAGATCTTCGCCAGCTACCCACGCATCCTCGCGGATAGCGTCATGCTT
GATTTTATCGTCGATTATCTGCGCCTGATTATCAGCGGTCACATGAACACCTTCGAAATCGAAGCTCTGA
TGGATGAAGAGATTGAGACGCACGAAAGCGAGGCAGAAGTCCCGGCGAACAGTCTGGCGCTGGTCGGGGA
CTCACTTCCGGCGTTTGGTATTGTTGCGGCTGTAATGGGGGTCGTTCACGCGTTAGGTTCAGCCGATCGT
CCTGCCGCCGAGCTGGGTGCGCTTATCGCACATGCGATGGTGGGGACTTTCCTCGGCATTTTATTGGCTT
ACGGATTTATTTCCCCATTAGCGACTGTTTTACGTCAGAAAAGCGCCGAAACCAGCAAAATGATGCAGTG
CGTCAAAGTCACTCTGCTTTCTAATCTGAACGGTTACGCACCGCCTATCGCCGTTGAGTTTGGTCGCAAA
ACGCTCTATTCCAGCGAACGTCCGTCGTTTATTGAACTGGAAGAGCATGTGCGTGCGGTGAAAAATCCGC
AACAACAGACGACAACCGAGGAAGCATGAATGAACACCCCGGGAATTAACCTGATCAAGGAGGACATGCG
CGTGAAGGTGCACATGGAGGGCAACGTGAACGGCCACGCCTTCGTGATCGAGGGCGAGGGCAAGGGCAAG
CCCTACGAGGGCACCCAGACCGCCAACCTGACCGTGAAGGAGGGCGCCCCCCTGCCCTTCAGCTACGACA
TCCTGACCACCGCCGTGCACTACGGCAACCGGGTGTTCACCAAGTACCCCGAGGACATCCCCGACTACTT
CAAGCAGAGCTTCCCCGAGGGCTACAGCTGGGAGCGCACCATGACCTTCGAGGACAAGGGCATCTGCACC
ATCCGCAGCGACATCAGCCTGGAGGGCGACTGCTTCTTCCAGAACGTGCGCTTCAAGGGCACCAACTTCC
CCCCCAACGGCCCCGTGATGCAGAAGAAGACCCTGAAGTGGGAGCCCAGCACCGAGAAGCTGCACGTGCG
CGACGGCCTGCTGGTGGGCAACATCAACATGGCCCTGCTGCTGGAGGGCGGCGGCCACTACCTGTGCGAC
TTCAAGACCACCTACAAGGCCAAGAAGGTGGTGCAGCTGCCCGACGCCCACTTCGTGGACCACCGCATCG
AGATCCTGGGCAACGACAGCGACTACAACAAGGTGAAGCTGTACGAGCACGCCGTGGCCCGCTACAGCCC
CCTGCCCAGCCAGGTGTGGAAGAATCAAGCGCATCCGATTATTGTCGTCAAACGACGCAAAGCCAAAAGC
CACGGGGCAGCACATGGATCGTGGAAGATTGCTTATGCCGACTTTATGACTGCGATGATGGCCTTTTTTC
TGGTGATGTGGCTGATCTCCATCTCCAGCCCAAAAGAGCTGATTCAGATTGCGGAGTACTTCCGGACTCC
ACTGGCGACTGCGGTTACGGGCGGCGATCGCATTTCTAATAGTGAAAGCCCAATTCCCGGCGGTGGTGAT
GATTACACCCAAAGCCAGGGGGAAGTGAATAAGCAGCCGAACATCGAAGAGCTGAAAAAACGCATGGAGC
AAAGTCGATTGCGGAAATTGCGGGGTGATCTCGACCAGTTGATAGAGTCCGATCCGAAACTGCGGGCGTT
ACGTCCCCATCTCAAAATCGATCTGGTCCAGGAAGGTCTACGTATTCAGATCATCGATAGCCAGAATCGC
CCGATGTTTAGAACCGGCAGTGCCGATGTCGAACCCTATATGCGCGACATTCTGCGCGCCATTGCGCCTG
TACTGAACGGTATTCCCAACCGTATTAGCCTTTCAGGTCATACCGATGATTTCCCCTACGCCAGCGGTGA
GAAAGGATATAGCAACTGGGAGCTTTCTGCCGATCGGGCCAATGCATCCCGCCGCGAACTGATGGTCGGA
GGGTTGGATAGCGGCAAAGTGTTACGTGTCGTCGGCATGGCGGCAACGATGCGCTTAAGCGATCGCGGAC
CTGATGATGCCGTCAACCGTCGCATCAGCCTGCTGGTACTGAACAAACAAGCCGAACAGGCCATTTTGCA
TGAAAACGCCGAAAGCCAGAATGAGCCAGTAAGCGCCCTGGAAAAACCTGAGGTTGCACCACAGGTCAGT
GTTCCCACAATGCCATCAGCCGAACCGAGGTGAGGGGATCCTCTAGGTCGACCTGCAGGCATGCAAGCTT
GGCTGTTTTGGCGGATGAGAGAAGATTTTCAGCCTGATACAGATTAAATCAGAACGCAGAAGCGGTCTGA
TAAAACAGAATTTGCCTGGCGGCAGTAGCGCGGTGGTCCCACCTGACCCCATGCCGAACTCAGAAGTGAA
ACGCCGTAGCGCCGATGGTAGTGTGGGGTCTCCCCATGCGAGAGTAGGGAACTGCCAGGCATCAAATAAA
ACGAAAGGCTCAGTCGAAAGACTGGGCCTTTCGTTTTATCTGTTGTTTGTCGGTGAACGCTCTCCTGAGT
AGGACAAATCCGCCGGGAGCGGATTTGAACGTTGCGAAGCAACGGCCCGGAGGGTGGCGGGCAGGACGCC
CGCCATAAACTGCCAGGCATCAAATTAAGCAGAAGGCCATCCTGACGGATGGCCTTTTTGCGTTTCTACA
AACTCTTTTGTTTATTTTTCTAAATACATTCAAATATGTATCCGCTCATGAGACAATAACCCTGATAAAT
GCTTCAATAATATTGAAAAAGGAAGAGTATGAGTATTCAACATTTCCGTGTCGCCCTTATTCCCTTTTTT
GCGGCATTTTGCCTTCCTGTTTTTGCTCACCCAGAAACGCTGGTGAAAGTAAAAGATGCTGAAGATCAGT
TGGGTGCAGCAAACTATTAACTGGCGAACTACTTACTCTAGCTTCCCGGCAACAATTAATAGACTGGATG
GAGGCGGATAAAGTTGCAGGACCACTTCTGCGCTCGGCCCTTCCGGCTGGCTGGTTTATTGCTGATAAAT
CTGGAGCCGGTGAGCGTGGGTCTCGCGGTATCATTGCAGCACTGGGGCCAGATGGTAAGCCCTCCCGTAT
CGTAGTTATCTACACGACGGGGAGTCAGGCAACTATGGATGAACGAAATAGACAGATCGCTGAGATAGGT
GCCTCACTGATTAAGCATTGGTAACTGTCAGACCAAGTTTACTCATATATACTTTAGATTGATT
[125 nt withheld, positions 3845-3969]
C
[141 nt withheld, positions 3971-4111]
CCTTTGACGTTGGAGTCCACGTTCTTT
[37 nt withheld, positions 4139-4175]
ACCCTATCTCGGGCTATTCTTTTGATTTATAAGTGATTTTGCCGATTTCGGCCTATTGGTTAAAAAATGA
GCTGATTTAACAAAAATTTAACGCGAATTTTAACAAAATATTAACGTTTACAATTTAAAAGGATCTAGGT
GAAGATCCTTTTTGATAATCTCATGACCAAAATCCCTTAACGTGAGTTTTCGTTCCACTGAGCGTCAGAC
CCCGTAGAAAAGATCAAAGGATCTTCTTGAGATCCTTTTTTTCTGCGCGTAATCTGCTGCTTGCAAACAA
AAAAACCACCGCTACCAGCGGTGGTTTGTTTGCCGGATCAAGAGCTACCAACTCTTTTTCCGAAGGTAAC
TGGCTTCAGCAGAGCGCAGATACCAAATACTGTCCTTCTAGTGTAGCCGTAGTTAGGCCACCACTTCAAG
AACTCTGTAGCACCGCCTACATACCTCGCTCTGCTAATCCTGTTACCAGTCAGGCATTTGAGAAGCACAC
GGTCACACTGCTTCCGGTAGTCAATAAACCGGTAAACCAGCAATAGACATAAGCGGCTATTTAACGACCC
TGCCCTGAACCGACGACCGGGTCGAATTTGCTTTCGAATTTCTGCCATTCATCCGCTTATTATCACTTAT
TCAGGCGTAGCAACCAGGCGTTTAAGGGCACCAATAACTGCCTTAAAAAAATTACGCCCCGCCCTGCCAC
TCATCGCAGTACTGTTGTAATTCATTAAGCATTCTGCCGACATGGAAGCCATCACAAACGGCATGATGAA
CCTGAATCGCCAGCGGCATCAGCACCTTGTCGCCTTGCGTATAATATTTGCCCATGGTGAAAACGGGGGC
GAAGAAGTTGTCCATATTGGCCACGTTTAAATCAAAACTGGTGAAACTCACCCAGGGATTGGCTGAGACG
AAAAACATATTCTCAATAAACCCTTTAGGGAAATAGGCCAGGTTTTCACCGTAACACGCCACATCTTGCG
AATATATGTGTAGAAACTGCCGGAAATCGTCGTGGTATTCACTCCAGAGCGATGAAAACGTTTCAGTTTG
CTCATGGAAAACGGTGTAACAAGGGTGAACACTATCCCATATCACCAGCTCACCGTCTTTCATTGCCATA
CGGAATTCCGGATGAGCATTCATCAGGCGGGCAAGAATGTGAATAAAGGCCGGATAAAACTTGTGCTTAT
TTTTCTTTACGGTCTTTAAAAAGGCCGTAATATCCAGCTGAACGGTCTGGTTATAGGTACATTGAGCAAC
TGACTGAAATGCCTCAAAATGTTCTTTACGATGCCATTGGGATATATCAACGGTGGTATATCCAGTGATT
TTTTTCTCCATTTTAGCTTCCTTAGCTCCTGAAAATCTCGATAACTCAAAAAATACGCCCGGTAGTGATC
TTATTTCATTATGGTGAAAGTTGGAACCTCTTACGTGCCGATCAACGTCTCATTTTCGCCAAAAGTTGGC
CCAGGGCTTCCCGGTATCAACAGGGACACCAGGATTTATTTATTCTGCGAAGTGATCTTCCGTCACAGGT
ATTTATTCGGCGCAAAGTGCGTCGGGTGATGCTGCCAACTTACTGATTTAGTGTATGATGGTGTTTTTGA
GGTGCTCCAGTGGCTTCTGTTTCTATCAGCTGTCCCTCCTGTTCAGCTACTGACGGGGTGGTGCGTAACG
GCAAAAGCACCGCCGGACATCAGCGCTAGCGGAGTGTATACTGGCTTACTATGTTGGCACTGATGAGGGT
GTCAGTGAAGTGCTTCATGTGGCAGGAGAAAAAAGGCTGCACCGGTGCGTCAGCAGAATATGTGATACAG
GATATATTCCGCTTCCTCGCTCACTGACTCGCTACGCTCGGTCGTTCGACTGCGGCGAGCGGAAATGGCT
TACGAACGGGGCGGAGATTTCCTGGAAGATGCCAGGAAGATACTTAACAGGGAAGTGAGAGGGCCGCGGC
AAAGCCGTTTTTCCATAGGCTCCGCCCCCCTGACAAGCATCACGAAATCTGACGCTCAAATCAGTGGTGG
CGAAACCCGACAGGACTATAAAGATACCAGGCGTTTCCCCCTGGCGGCTCCCTCGTGCGCTCTCCTGTTC
CTGCCTTTCGGTTTACCGGTGTCATTCCGCTGTTATGGCCGCGTTTGTCTCATTCCACGCCTGACACTCA
GTTCCGGGTAGGCAGTTCGCTCCAAGCTGGACTGTATGCACGAACCCCCCGTTCAGTCCGACCGCTGCGC
CTTATCCGGTAACTATCGTCTTGAGTCCAACCCGGAAAGACATGCAAAAGCACCACTGGCAGCAGCCACT
GGTAATTGATTTAGAGGAGTTAGTCTTGAAGTCATGCGCCGGTTAAGGCTAAACTGAAAGGACAAGTTTT
GGTGACTGCGCTCCTCCAAGCCAGTTACCTCGGTTCAAAGAGTTGGTAGCTCAGAGAACCTTCGAAAAAC
CGCCCTGCAAGGCGGTTTTTTCGTTTTCAGAGCAAGAGATTACGCGCAGACCAAAACGATCTCAAGAAGA
TCATCTTATTAATCAGATAAAATATTTCTAGGCTCATGAGCCCGAAGTGGCGAGCCCGATCTTCCCCATC
GGTGATGTCGGCGATATAGGCGCCAGCAACCGCACCTGTGGCGCCGGTGATGCCGGCCACGATGCGTCCG
GCGTAGAGGATCTGCTCATGTTTGACAGCTTATCATCGATGCATAATGTGCCTGTCAAATGGACGAAGCA
GGGATTCTGCAAACCCTATGCTACTCCGTCAAGCCGTCAATTGTCTGATTCGTTACCAATTATGACAACT
TGACGGCTACATCATTCACTTTTTCTTCACAACCGGCACGGAACTCGCTCGGGCTGGCCCCGGTGCATTT
TTTAAATACCCGCGAGAAATAGAGTTGATCGTCAAAACCAACATTGCGACCGACGGTGGCGATAGGCATC
CGGGTGGTGCTCAAAAGCAGCTTCGCCTGGCTGATACGTTGGTCCTCGCGCCAGCTTAAGACGCTAATCC
CTAACTGCTGGCGGAAAAGATGTGACAGACGCGACGGCGACAAGCAAACATGCTGTGCGACGCTGGCGAT
ATCAAAATTGCTGTCTGCCAGGTGATCGCTGATGTACTGACAAGCCTCGCGTACCCGATTATCCATCGGT
GGATGGAGCGACTCGTTAATCGCTTCCATGCGCCGCAGTAACAATTGCTCAAGCAGATTTATCGCCAGCA
GCTCCGAATAGCGCCCTTCCCCTTGCCCGGCGTTAATGATTTGCCCAAACAGGTCGCTGAAATGCGGCTG
GTGCGCTTCATCCGGGCGAAAGAACCCCGTATTGGCAAATATTGACGGCCAGTTAAGCCATTCATGCCAG
TAGGCGCGCGGACGAAAGTAAACCCACTGGTGATACCATTCGCGAGCCTCCGGATGACGACCGTAGTGAT
GAATCTCTCCTGGCGGGAACAGCAAAATATCACCCGGTCGGCAAACAAATTCTCGTCCCTGATTTTTCAC
CACCCCCTGACCGCGAATGGTGAGATTGAGAATATAACCTTTCATTCCCAGCGGTCGGTCGATAAAAAAA
TCGAGATAACCGTTGGCCTCAATCGGCGTTAAACCCGCCACCAGATGGGCATTAAACGAGTATCCCGGCA
GCAGGGGATCATTTTGCGCTTCAGCCATACTTTTCATACTCCCGCCATTCAGAGAAGAAA
Features (pLannotate 1.2.2; 22 found; start..end, strand, type, name):
    300..319     +  misc_feature   MCS (fragment): pUC18/19 multiple cloning site
    335..1216    +  CDS            motA: MOTA_ECOLI - Also known as flaJ. Experimental evidence at protein level: Swiss-Prot protein existence level 1. MotA and MotB comprise the stator element of the flagellar motor complex. Required for rotation of the flagellar motor. Probable transmembrane proton channel. Overexpression of MotA, with or without MotB, restores motility in a pdeH disruption, (a c-di-GMP phosphodiesterase) suggesting there is an interaction (direct or indirect) between the c-di-GMP-binding flagellar brake protein YcgR and the flagellar stator. From Escherichia coli (strain K12).
   1220..1909    +  CDS            Dendra2: Dendra2 is a photoconvertible green fluorescent protein published in 2006, derived from Dendronephthya sp.. It has high acid sensitivity.
   1910..2830    +  CDS            motB: MOTB_ECOLI - Experimental evidence at protein level: Swiss-Prot protein existence level 1. MotA and MotB comprise the stator element of the flagellar motor complex. Required for the rotation of the flagellar motor. Probably a linker that fastens the torque-generating machinery to the cell wall. Overexpression of this protein with MotA improves motility in a pdeH disruption, (a c-di-GMP phosphodiesterase) suggesting there is an interaction (direct or indirect) between the c-di-GMP-binding flagellar brake protein YcgR and the flagellar stator. From Escherichia coli (strain K12).
   2834..2870    +  misc_feature   MCS (fragment): pUC18/19 multiple cloning site
   2954..3069    +  ncRNA          5S rRNA: Accession: RF00001 - 5S ribosomal RNA
   3073..3159    +  terminator     rrnB T1 terminator: Escherichia coli rrnB; transcription terminator T1 from the E. coli rrnB gene
   3251..3278    +  terminator     rrnB T2 terminator: transcription terminator T2 from the E. coli rrnB gene
   3297..3388    +  promoter       AmpR promoter: bla
   3389..3508    +  CDS            AmpR (fragment): β-lactamase; bla; confers resistance to ampicillin, carbenicillin, and related antibiotics
   3509..3803    +  CDS            bla(M) (fragment): β-lactamase lacking the signal sequence; bla(M); allows cytosolic expression of β-lactamase
   3846..4301    +  rep_origin     f1 ori (sequence partly withheld): f1 bacteriophage origin of replication; arrow indicates direction of (+) strand synthesis
   4412..4645    +  rep_origin     ori (fragment): high-copy-number ColE1/pMB1/pBR322/pUC origin of replication
   4857..5516    -  CDS            CmR: chloramphenicol acetyltransferase; cat; confers resistance to chloramphenicol
   5517..5619    -  promoter       cat promoter: promoter of the E. coli cat gene encoding chloramphenicol acetyltransferase
   5740..5883    +  mobile_element IS1 (fragment): prokaryotic transposable element IS1
   6002..6057    -  rep_origin     RSF ori (fragment): Plasmids containing the RSF 1030 origin of replication can be propagated in E. coli cells that contain additional plasmids with compatible origins.
   6145..6690    -  rep_origin     p15A ori: Plasmids containing the medium-copy-number p15A origin of replication can be propagated in E. coli cells that contain a second plasmid with the ColE1 origin.
   6727..6847    -  CDS            TcR (fragment): tetracycline efflux protein; tet; confers resistance to tetracycline
   6857..6875    +  promoter       tet promoter (fragment): E. coli promoter for tetracycline efflux protein gene
   6965..7843    -  CDS            araC: L-arabinose regulatory protein; araC
   7870..279     +  promoter       araBAD promoter (across the origin): araBAD; promoter of the L-arabinose operon of E. coli; the araC regulatory gene is transcribed in the opposite direction (Guzman et al., 1995)
