[The description below was written by a language model from this plasmid's Addgene catalogue record and pLannotate feature annotations shown in this document.]
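Description:
pMH-06 is a bacterial expression plasmid built on the pBAD33 backbone that carries the two E. coli flagellar stator genes, motA and motB, with MotB fused at its N terminus to the photoconvertible green fluorescent protein Dendra2. The sequenced plasmid is about 7.9 kb. It replicates from the medium-copy p15A origin, which is compatible with ColE1-type plasmids, and is selected with chloramphenicol through a cat gene driven by its own promoter. An f1 phage origin is also present. The annotated fragments of β-lactamase, a ColE1-type origin, the tetracycline resistance gene and IS1 are partial backbone remnants and are not expected to be functional markers.

Expression is controlled by the araBAD promoter, with the divergently transcribed araC regulator encoded on the same plasmid, so transcription is induced by L-arabinose and can be adjusted by inducer level. Downstream of the promoter and flanked by remnants of the multiple cloning site, the motA coding sequence is followed almost immediately by the Dendra2 coding sequence, which runs directly into motB. This gives an operon-like arrangement producing untagged MotA together with the Dendra2-MotB fusion. The rrnB T1 and T2 terminators close the transcription unit.

MotA and MotB together form the stator element of the flagellar motor, which is required for its rotation. The plasmid was deposited in a custom RP437-derived strain, and the associated study examined how fluorescent protein fusions affect the bacterial flagellar motor. This makes the construct suited to supplying labelled stators for fluorescence imaging alongside measurements of motor function.
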