Addgene plasmid #158434: pMH-06
Purpose: pBAD33 vector encoding MotA, Dendra2-MotB
Depositing lab: Francesco Pedaci. Depositing organization: CNRS UMR 5048, INSERM U1054, Centre de Biochimie Structurale. Publication: Impact of fluorescent protein fusions on the bacterial flagellar motor. Heo M, Nord AL, Chamousset D, van Rijn E, Beaumont HJE, Pedaci F. Sci Rep. 2017 Oct 3;7(1):12583. doi: 10.1038/s41598-017-11241-w. PubMed 28974721.
Backbone
  Vector backbone: pBAD33
  Vector type: Bacterial Expression
Growth in bacteria
  Bacterial resistance: Chloramphenicol, 25 μg/mL
  Growth temperature: 30°C
  Growth strain: JPA605 (parent strain RP437)
  Growth instructions: Plasmid was deposited to Addgene in a custom bacterial strain, JPA605 (parent strain RP437). However, the plasmid may easily be stored and expressed in DH5alpha.
  Copy number: Unknown
Gene/Insert 1
  Gene/Insert name: MotA
  Species: E. coli
  Insert size (bp): 888
Gene/Insert 2
  Gene/Insert name: MotB
  Species: E. coli
  Insert size (bp): 927
  Tag / fusion protein: Dendra2 (N terminal on insert)
Terms and licenses: Academic/Nonprofit Terms; Industry Terms: Not Available to Industry
How to cite: pMH-06 was a gift from Francesco Pedaci (Addgene plasmid # 158434 ; http://n2t.net/addgene:158434 ; RRID:Addgene_158434)
